Addgene plasmid #116226: pHAGE-DDX3X-E285K
Purpose: Lentiviral expression of DDX3X E285K
Depositing lab: Gordon Mills & Kenneth Scott. Depositing organization: Baylor College of Medicine. Publication: Systematic Functional Annotation of Somatic Mutations in Cancer. Ng PK, Li J, Jeong KJ, Shao S, Chen H, Tsang YH, Sengupta S, Wang Z, Bhavana VH, Tran R, Soewito S, Minussi DC, Moreno D, Kong K, Dogruluk T, Lu H, Gao J, Tokheim C, Zhou DC, Johnson AM, Zeng J, Ip CKM, Ju Z, Wester M, Yu S, Li Y, Vellano CP, Schultz N, Karchin R, Ding L, Lu Y, Cheung LWT, Chen K, Shaw KR, Meric-Bernstam F, Scott KL, Yi S, Sahni N, Liang H, Mills GB. Cancer Cell. 2018 Mar 12;33(3):450-462.e10. doi: 10.1016/j.ccell.2018.01.021. PubMed 29533785.
Backbone
  Vector backbone: pHAGE
  Vector type: Lentiviral
Growth in bacteria
  Bacterial resistance: Ampicillin, 100 μg/mL
  Growth temperature: 37°C
  Growth strain: Stbl3
  Copy number: High Copy
Gene/Insert
  Gene/Insert name: DDX3X
  Species: H. sapiens (human)
  Mutation: E285K
  Entrez Gene: DDX3X (a.k.a. CAP-Rf, DBX, DDX14, DDX3, HLP2, MRX102, MRXSSB)
  Cloning method: Gateway Cloning
Terms and licenses: Academic/Nonprofit Terms; Industry Terms: Not Available to Industry
How to cite: pHAGE-DDX3X-E285K was a gift from Gordon Mills & Kenneth Scott (Addgene plasmid # 116226 ; http://n2t.net/addgene:116226 ; RRID:Addgene_116226)
