[The description below was written by a language model from this plasmid's Addgene catalogue record and pLannotate feature annotations shown in this document.]
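Description:
pHAGE-DDX3X-E285K is a lentiviral expression plasmid built on the pHAGE backbone that carries the human DDX3X open reading frame with an E285K point mutation. It is propagated in E. coli through a high-copy ColE1/pUC-type origin and selected with ampicillin via the β-lactamase gene. Leftover backbone fragments (lac promoter/operator, partial lacI, and partial SV40 origin and poly(A) sequences) are also annotated but are not part of the expression design.

The transfer cassette has the usual HIV-1-derived elements: a truncated 5' LTR, the Ψ packaging signal running into a gag fragment, the Rev response element for Rev-dependent nuclear export of the genomic RNA, the cPPT/CTS, and a U3-deleted, self-inactivating 3' LTR. Packaging functions must therefore be supplied in trans, and the integrated provirus relies on its internal promoter. That promoter is the strong constitutive human EF-1α promoter, which drives the DDX3X coding sequence. The insert is flanked by attB1 and attB2 sites, consistent with the recorded Gateway cloning. Downstream lie short T3 and T7 promoter sequences, an attB4 fragment and a V5 epitope tag. The V5 tag sits well beyond attB2, and the record does not state whether it is fused in frame to DDX3X. An EMCV IRES followed by EGFP places a fluorescent reporter on the same transcript, so transduced cells can be identified or sorted. A WPRE enhances transcript expression.

The stated purpose is lentiviral expression of the DDX3X E285K variant. The plasmid comes from a study on systematic functional annotation of somatic mutations in cancer, which suggests use in comparing mutant and wild-type gene activity in transduced mammalian cells.
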