Features (pLannotate 1.2.2; 30 found; start..end, strand, type, name):
     55..155     +  CDS            Rev (fragment): human immunodeficiency virus 1 (HIV-1) Rev protein; rev; enhances nuclear export of unspliced and incompletely spliced viral mRNAs
    200..317     +  misc_feature   cPPT/CTS: central polypurine tract and central termination sequence of HIV-1
    365..1543    +  promoter       EF-1α promoter: strong constitutive promoter for human elongation factor EF-1α
   1564..1584    +  protein_bind   attB1: mutant version of attB; core recombination site for the Gateway® BP reaction BP Clonase™
   1590..3575    +  CDS            DDX3X: DDX3X_HUMAN - Also known as DBX From Homo sapiens (Human).
   3580..3604    -  protein_bind   attB2: mutant version of attB; recombination site for the Gateway® BP reaction BP Clonase™
   3612..3630    +  promoter       T3 promoter: promoter for bacteriophage T3 RNA polymerase
   3656..3674    -  promoter       T7 promoter: promoter for bacteriophage T7 RNA polymerase
   3680..3698    -  protein_bind   attB4 (fragment): mutant version of attB; core recombination site for the Gateway® BP reaction BP Clonase™
   3754..3795    +  CDS            V5 tag: epitope tag from simian virus 5
   3921..4383    +  misc_feature   IRES: internal ribosome entry site (IRES) of the encephalomyocarditis virus (EMCV)
   4397..5116    +  CDS            EGFP: the original enhanced GFP (Yang et al., 1996) mammalian codon-optimized
   5130..5718    +  misc_feature   WPRE: woodchuck hepatitis virus posttranscriptional regulatory element
   5726..5791    +  CDS            nef (fragment): NEF_HV1Z2 - Experimental evidence at protein level: Swiss-Prot protein existence level 1. Extracellular Nef protein targets CD4(+) T-lymphocytes for apoptosis by interacting with CXCR4 surface receptors. From Human immunodeficiency virus type 1 group M subtype D (isolate Z2/CDC-Z34) (HIV-1).
   5793..6026    +  LTR            3' LTR (ΔU3): self-inactivating 3' long terminal repeat (LTR) from HIV-1
   6231..6335    +  promoter       AmpR promoter: bla
   6336..7196    +  CDS            AmpR: β-lactamase; bla; confers resistance to ampicillin, carbenicillin, and related antibiotics
   7367..7955    +  rep_origin     ori: high-copy-number ColE1/pMB1/pBR322/pUC origin of replication
   8138..8192    +  CDS            lacI (fragment): lac repressor; lacI; The lac repressor binds to the lac operator to inhibit transcription in E. coli. This inhibition can be relieved by adding lactose or isopropyl-β-D-thiogalactopyranoside (IPTG).
   8198..8291    +  rep_origin     SV40 ori (fragment): SV40 origin of replication
   8316..8353    +  CDS            lacI (fragment): lac repressor; lacI; The lac repressor binds to the lac operator to inhibit transcription in E. coli. This inhibition can be relieved by adding lactose or isopropyl-β-D-thiogalactopyranoside (IPTG).
   8366..8387    +  protein_bind   CAP binding site: CAP binding activates transcription in the presence of cAMP. E. coli catabolite activator protein
   8402..8432    +  promoter       lac promoter: promoter for the E. coli lac operon
   8440..8456    +  protein_bind   lac operator: The lac repressor binds to the lac operator to inhibit transcription in E. coli. This inhibition can be relieved by adding lactose or isopropyl-β-D-thiogalactopyranoside (IPTG). lac repressor encoded by lacI
   8490..8573    +  polyA_signal   SV40 poly(A) signal (fragment): SV40 polyadenylation signal
   8740..9069    +  CDS            nef (fragment): NEF_HV1BR - Experimental evidence at protein level: Swiss-Prot protein existence level 1. Extracellular Nef protein targets CD4(+) T-lymphocytes for apoptosis by interacting with CXCR4 surface receptors (PubMed:14990729). From Human immunodeficiency virus type 1 group M subtype B (isolate BRU/LAI) (HIV-1).
   9117..9374    +  LTR            5' LTR (truncated): truncated 5' long terminal repeat (LTR) from HIV-1
   9421..9546    +  misc_feature   HIV-1 Ψ: packaging signal of human immunodeficiency virus type 1
   9530..9868    +  CDS            HIV-1 gag (fragment): gag protein from human immunodeficiency virus 1; gag
  10043..10276   +  misc_feature   RRE: The Rev response element (RRE) of HIV-1 allows for Rev-dependent mRNA export from the nucleus to the cytoplasm.
>Addgene plasmid #116226 | pHAGE-DDX3X-E285K | addgene full sequence | sequence record 250457 | Addgene NGS Result
GTACTTTCTATAGTGAATAGAGTTAGGCAGGGATATTCACCATTATCGTTTCAGACCCACCTCCCAACCC
CGAGGGGACCCGACAGGCCCGAAGGAATAGAAGAAGAAGGTGGAGAGAGAGACAGAGACAGATCCATTCG
ATTAGTGAACGGATCTCGACGGTATCGCCGAATTCACAAATGGCAGTATTCATCCACAATTTTAAAAGAA
AAGGGGGGATTGGGGGGTACAGTGCAGGGGAAAGAATAGTAGACATAATAGCAACAGACATACAAACTAA
AGAATTACAAAAACAAATTACAAAAATTCAAAATTTTCGGGTTTATTACAGGGACAGCAGAGATCCAGTT
TGGACTAGTCGTGAGGCTCCGGTGCCCGTCAGTGGGCAGAGCGCACATCGCCCACAGTCCCCGAGAAGTT
GGGGGGAGGGGTCGGCAATTGAACCGGTGCCTAGAGAAGGTGGCGCGGGGTAAACTGGGAAAGTGATGTC
GTGTACTGGCTCCGCCTTTTTCCCGAGGGTGGGGGAGAACCGTATATAAGTGCAGTAGTCGCCGTGAACG
TTCTTTTTCGCAACGGGTTTGCCGCCAGAACACAGGTAAGTGCCGTGTGTGGTTCCCGCGGGCCTGGCCT
CTTTACGGGTTATGGCCCTTGCGTGCCTTGAATTACTTCCACCTGGCTGCAGTACGTGATTCTTGATCCC
GAGCTTCGGGTTGGAAGTGGGTGGGAGAGTTCGAGGCCTTGCGCTTAAGGAGCCCCTTCGCCTCGTGCTT
GAGTTGAGGCCTGGCCTGGGCGCTGGGGCCGCCGCGTGCGAATCTGGTGGCACCTTCGCGCCTGTCTCGC
TGCTTTCGATAAGTCTCTAGCCATTTAAAATTTTTGATGACCTGCTGCGACGCTTTTTTTCTGGCAAGAT
AGTCTTGTAAATGCGGGCCAAGATCTGCACACTGGTATTTCGGTTTTTGGGGCCGCGGGCGGCGACGGGG
CCCGTGCGTCCCAGCGCACATGTTCGGCGAGGCGGGGCCTGCGAGCGCGGCCACCGAGAATCGGACGGGG
GTAGTCTCAAGCTGGCCGGCCTGCTCTGGTGCCTGGCCTCGCGCCGCCGTGTATCGCCCCGCCCTGGGCG
GCAAGGCTGGCCCGGTCGGCACCAGTTGCGTGAGCGGAAAGATGGCCGCTTCCCGGCCCTGCTGCAGGGA
GCTCAAAATGGAGGACGCGGCGCTCGGGAGAGCGGGCGGGTGAGTCACCCACACAAAGGAAAAGGGCCTT
TCCGTCCTCAGCCGTCGCTTCATGTGACTCCACGGAGTACCGGGCGCCGTCCAGGCACCTCGATTAGTTC
TCGAGCTTTTGGAGTACGTCGTCTTTAGGTTGGGGGGAGGGGTTTTATGCGATGGAGTTTCCCCACACTG
AGTGGGTGGAGACTGAAGTTAGGCCAGCTTGGCACTTGATGTAATTCTCCTTGGAATTTGCCCTTTTTGA
GTTTGGATCTTGGTTCATTCTCAAGCCTCAGACAGTGGTTCAAAGTTTTTTTCTTCCATTTCAGGTGTCG
TGAAGCGGCCCTGCAGATATCAACAAGTTTGTACAAAAAAGCAGGCACCATGAGTCATGTGGCAGTGGAA
AATGCGCTCGGGCTGGACCAGCAGTTTGCTGGCCTAGACCTGAACTCTTCAGATAATCAGAGTGGAGGAA
GTACAGCCAGCAAAGGGCGCTATATTCCTCCTCATTTAAGGAACCGAGAAGCTACTAAAGGTTTCTACGA
TAAAGACAGTTCAGGGTGGAGTTCTAGCAAAGATAAGGATGCGTATAGCAGTTTTGGATCTCGTAGTGAT
TCAAGAGGGAAGTCTAGCTTCTTCAGTGATCGTGGAAGTGGATCAAGGGGAAGGTTTGATGATCGTGGAC
GGAGTGATTACGATGGCATTGGCAGCCGTGGTGACAGAAGTGGCTTTGGCAAATTTGAACGTGGTGGAAA
CAGTCGCTGGTGTGACAAATCAGATGAAGATGATTGGTCAAAACCACTCCCACCAAGTGAACGCTTGGAA
CAGGAACTCTTTTCTGGAGGCAACACTGGGATTAATTTTGAGAAATACGATGACATTCCAGTTGAGGCAA
CAGGCAACAACTGTCCTCCACATATTGAAAGTTTCAGTGATGTTGAGATGGGAGAAATTATCATGGGAAA
CATTGAGCTTACTCGTTATACTCGCCCAACTCCAGTGCAAAAGCATGCTATTCCTATTATCAAAGAGAAA
AGAGACTTGATGGCTTGTGCCCAAACAGGGTCTGGAAAAACTGCAGCATTTCTGTTGCCCATCTTGAGTC
AGATTTATTCAGATGGTCCAGGCGAGGCTTTGAGGGCCATGAAGGAAAATGGAAGGTATGGGCGCCGCAA
ACAATACCCAATCTCCTTGGTATTAGCACCAACGAGAGAGTTGGCAGTACAGATCTACGAGAAAGCCAGA
AAATTTTCATACCGATCTAGAGTTCGTCCTTGCGTGGTTTATGGTGGTGCCGATATTGGTCAGCAGATTC
GAGACTTGGAACGTGGATGCCATTTGTTAGTAGCCACTCCAGGACGTCTAGTGGATATGATGGAAAGAGG
AAAGATTGGATTAGACTTTTGCAAATACTTGGTGTTAGATGAAGCTGATCGGATGTTGGATATGGGGTTT
GAGCCTCAGATTCGTAGAATAGTCGAACAAGATACTATGCCTCCAAAGGGTGTCCGCCACACTATGATGT
TTAGTGCTACTTTTCCTAAGGAAATACAGATGCTGGCTCGTGATTTCTTAGATGAATATATCTTCTTGGC
TGTAGGAAGAGTTGGCTCTACCTCTGAAAACATCACACAGAAAGTAGTTTGGGTGGAAGAATCAGACAAA
CGGTCATTTCTGCTTGACCTCCTAAATGCAACAGGCAAGGATTCACTGACCTTAGTGTTTGTGGAGACCA
AAAAGGGTGCAGATTCTCTGGAGGATTTCTTATACCATGAAGGATACGCATGTACCAGCATCCATGGAGA
CCGTTCTCAGAGGGATAGAGAAGAGGCCCTTCACCAGTTCCGCTCAGGAAAAAGCCCAATTTTAGTGGCT
ACAGCAGTAGCAGCAAGAGGACTGGACATTTCAAATGTGAAACATGTTATCAATTTTGACTTGCCAAGTG
ATATTGAAGAATATGTACATCGTATTGGTCGTACGGGACGTGTAGGAAACCTTGGCCTGGCAACCTCATT
CTTTAACGAGAGGAACATAAATATTACTAAGGATTTGTTGGATCTTCTTGTTGAAGCTAAACAAGAAGTG
CCGTCTTGGTTAGAAAACATGGCTTATGAACACCACTACAAGGGTAGCAGTCGTGGACGTTCTAAGAGTA
GCAGATTTAGTGGAGGGTTTGGTGCCAGAGACTACCGACAAAGTAGCGGTGCCAGCAGTTCCAGCTTCAG
CAGCAGCCGCGCAAGCAGCAGCCGCAGTGGCGGAGGTGGCCACGGTAGCAGCAGAGGATTTGGTGGAGGT
GGCTATGGAGGCTTTTACAACAGTGATGGATATGGAGGAAATTATAACTCCCAGGGGGTTGACTGGTGGG
GTAACTAGAACCCAGCTTTCTTGTACAAAGTGGTGATATCCAATTAACCCTCACTAAAGGGAAGATATTG
AAAGAATTTGATGTCCCTATAGTGAGTCGTATTACCACCCAACTTTTCTATACAAAGTGGTTGATATCCA
GCACAGTGGCGGCCGCTCGAGTCTAGAGGGCCCGCGGTTCGAAGGTAAGCCTATCCCTAACCCTCTCCTC
GGTCTCGATTCTACGCGTACCGGTTAGTAATGAGATCCCTCCCCCCCCCCTAACGTTACTGGCCGAAGCC
GCTTGGAATAAGGCCGGTGTGCGTTTGTCTATATGTTATTTTCCACCATATTGCCGTCTTTTGGCAATGT
GAGGGCCCGGAAACCTGGCCCTGTCTTCTTGACGAGCATTCCTAGGGGTCTTTCCCCTCTCGCCAAAGGA
ATGCAAGGTCTGTTGAATGTCGTGAAGGAAGCAGTTCCTCTGGAAGCTTCTTGAAGACAAACAACGTCTG
TAGCGACCCTTTGCAGGCAGCGGAACCCCCCACCTGGCGACAGGTGCCTCTGCGGCCAAAAGCCACGTGT
ATAAGATACACCTGCAAAGGCGGCACAACCCCAGTGCCACGTTGTGAGTTGGATAGTTGTGGAAAGAGTC
AAATGGCTCTCCTCAAGCGTATTCAACAAGGGGCTGAAGGATGCCCAGAAGGTACCCCATTGTATGGGAT
CTGATCTGGGGCCTCGGTGCACATGCTTTACATGTGTTTAGTCGAGGTTAAAAAAACGTCTAGGCCCCCC
GAACCACGGGGACGTGGTTTTCCTTTGAAAAACACGATGATAATATGGCCACACATATGGTGAGCAAGGG
CGAGGAGCTGTTCACCGGGGTGGTGCCCATCCTGGTCGAGCTGGACGGCGACGTAAACGGCCACAAGTTC
AGCGTGTCCGGCGAGGGCGAGGGCGATGCCACCTACGGCAAGCTGACCCTGAAGTTCATCTGCACCACCG
GCAAGCTGCCCGTGCCCTGGCCCACCCTCGTGACCACCCTGACCTACGGCGTGCAGTGCTTCAGCCGCTA
CCCCGACCACATGAAGCAGCACGACTTCTTCAAGTCCGCCATGCCCGAAGGCTACGTCCAGGAGCGCACC
ATCTTCTTCAAGGACGACGGCAACTACAAGACCCGCGCCGAGGTGAAGTTCGAGGGCGACACCCTGGTGA
ACCGCATCGAGCTGAAGGGCATCGACTTCAAGGAGGACGGCAACATCCTGGGGCACAAGCTGGAGTACAA
CTACAACAGCCACAACGTCTATATCATGGCCGACAAGCAGAAGAACGGCATCAAGGTGAACTTCAAGATC
CGCCACAACATCGAGGACGGCAGCGTGCAGCTCGCCGACCACTACCAGCAGAACACCCCCATCGGCGACG
GCCCCGTGCTGCTGCCCGACAACCACTACCTGAGCACCCAGTCCGCCCTGAGCAAAGACCCCAACGAGAA
GCGCGATCACATGGTCCTGCTGGAGTTCGTGACCGCCGCCGGGATCACTCTCGGCATGGACGAGCTGTAC
AAGTAAATCGATAGATCCTAATCAACCTCTGGATTACAAAATTTGTGAAAGATTGACTGGTATTCTTAAC
TATGTTGCTCCTTTTACGCTATGTGGATACGCTGCTTTAATGCCTTTGTATCATGCTATTGCTTCCCGTA
TGGCTTTCATTTTCTCCTCCTTGTATAAATCCTGGTTGCTGTCTCTTTATGAGGAGTTGTGGCCCGTTGT
CAGGCAACGTGGCGTGGTGTGCACTGTGTTTGCTGACGCAACCCCCACTGGTTGGGGCATTGCCACCACC
TGTCAGCTCCTTTCCGGGACTTTCGCTTTCCCCCTCCCTATTGCCACGGCGGAACTCATCGCCGCCTGCC
TTGCCCGCTGCTGGACAGGGGCTCGGCTGTTGGGCACTGACAATTCCGTGGTGTTGTCGGGGAAATCATC
GTCCTTTCCTTGGCTGCTCGCCTGTGTTGCCACCTGGATTCTGCGCGGGACGTCCTTCTGCTACGTCCCT
TCGGCCCTCAATCCAGCGGACCTTCCTTCCCGCGGCCTGCTGCCGGCTCTGCGGCCTCTTCCGCGTCTTC
GCCTTCGCCCTCAGACGAGTCGGATCTCCCTTTGGGCCGCCTCCCCGCCTGAGATCCTTTAAGACCAATG
ACTTACAAGGCAGCTGTAGATCTTAGCCACTTTTTAAAAGAAAAGGGGGGACTGGAAGGGCTAATTCACT
CCCAACGAAGACAAGATCTGCTTTTTGCTTGTACTGGGTCTCTCTGGTTAGACCAGATCTGAGCCTGGGA
GCTCTCTGGCTAACTAGGGAACCCACTGCTTAAGCCTCAATAAAGCTTGCCTTGAGTGCTTCAAGTAGTG
TGTGCCCGTCTGTTGTGTGACTCTGGTAACTAGAGATCCCTCAGACCCTTTTAGTCAGTGTGGAAAATCT
CTAGCAGTAGTAGTTCATGTCATCTTATTATTCAGTATTTATAACTTGCAAAGAAATGAATATCAGAGAG
TGAGAGGCCCGGGTTAATTAAGGAAAGGGCTAGATCATTCTTGAAGACGAAAGGGCCTCGTGATACGCCT
ATTTTTATAGGTTAATGTCATGATAATAATGGTTTCTTAGACGTCAGGTGGCACTTTTCGGGGAAATGTG
CGCGGAACCCCTATTTGTTTATTTTTCTAAATACATTCAAATATGTATCCGCTCATGAGACAATAACCCT
GATAAATGCTTCAATAATATTGAAAAAGGAAGAGTATGAGTATTCAACATTTCCGTGTCGCCCTTATTCC
CTTTTTTGCGGCATTTTGCCTTCCTGTTTTTGCTCACCCAGAAACGCTGGTGAAAGTAAAAGATGCTGAA
GATCAGTTGGGTGCACGAGTGGGTTACATCGAACTGGATCTCAACAGCGGTAAGATCCTTGAGAGTTTTC
GCCCCGAAGAACGTTTTCCAATGATGAGCACTTTTAAAGTTCTGCTATGTGGCGCGGTATTATCCCGTGT
TGACGCCGGGCAAGAGCAACTCGGTCGCCGCATACACTATTCTCAGAATGACTTGGTTGAGTACTCACCA
GTCACAGAAAAGCATCTTACGGATGGCATGACAGTAAGAGAATTATGCAGTGCTGCCATAACCATGAGTG
ATAACACTGCGGCCAACTTACTTCTGACAACGATCGGAGGACCGAAGGAGCTAACCGCTTTTTTGCACAA
CATGGGGGATCATGTAACTCGCCTTGATCGTTGGGAACCGGAGCTGAATGAAGCCATACCAAACGACGAG
CGTGACACCACGATGCCTGTAGCAATGGCAACAACGTTGCGCAAACTATTAACTGGCGAACTACTTACTC
TAGCTTCCCGGCAACAATTAATAGACTGGATGGAGGCGGATAAAGTTGCAGGACCACTTCTGCGCTCGGC
CCTTCCGGCTGGCTGGTTTATTGCTGATAAATCTGGAGCCGGTGAGCGTGGGTCTCGCGGTATCATTGCA
GCACTGGGGCCAGATGGTAAGCCCTCCCGTATCGTAGTTATCTACACGACGGGGAGTCAGGCAACTATGG
ATGAACGAAATAGACAGATCGCTGAGATAGGTGCCTCACTGATTAAGCATTGGTAACTGTCAGACCAAGT
TTACTCATATATACTTTAGATTGATTTAAAACTTCATTTTTAATTTAAAAGGATCTAGGTGAAGATCCTT
TTTGATAATCTCATGACCAAAATCCCTTAACGTGAGTTTTCGTTCCACTGAGCGTCAGACCCCGTAGAAA
AGATCAAAGGATCTTCTTGAGATCCTTTTTTTCTGCGCGTAATCTGCTGCTTGCAAACAAAAAAACCACC
GCTACCAGCGGTGGTTTGTTTGCCGGATCAAGAGCTACCAACTCTTTTTCCGAAGGTAACTGGCTTCAGC
AGAGCGCAGATACCAAATACTGTTCTTCTAGTGTAGCCGTAGTTAGGCCACCACTTCAAGAACTCTGTAG
CACCGCCTACATACCTCGCTCTGCTAATCCTGTTACCAGTGGCTGCTGCCAGTGGCGATAAGTCGTGTCT
TACCGGGTTGGACTCAAGACGATAGTTACCGGATAAGGCGCAGCGGTCGGGCTGAACGGGGGGTTCGTGC
ACACAGCCCAGCTTGGAGCGAACGACCTACACCGAACTGAGATACCTACAGCGTGAGCTATGAGAAAGCG
CCACGCTTCCCGAAGGGAGAAAGGCGGACAGGTATCCGGTAAGCGGCAGGGTCGGAACAGGAGAGCGCAC
GAGGGAGCTTCCAGGGGGAAACGCCTGGTATCTTTATAGTCCTGTCGGGTTTCGCCACCTCTGACTTGAG
CGTCGATTTTTGTGATGCTCGTCAGGGGGGCGGAGCCTATGGAAAAACGCCAGCAACGCGGCCTTTTTAC
GGTTCCTGGCCTTTTGCTGGCCTTTTGCTCACATGTTCTTTCCTGCGTTATCCCCTGATTCTGTGGATAA
CCGTATTACCGCCTTTGAGTGAGCTGATACCGCTCGCCGCAGCCGAACGACCGAGCGCAGCGAGTCAGTG
AGCGAGGAAGCGGAAGAGCGCCCAATACGCAAACCGCCTCTCCCCGCGCGTTGGCCGATTCATTAATGCA
GCAAGCTCATGGCTGACTAATTTTTTTTATTTATGCAGAGGCCGAGGCCGCCTCGGCCTCTGAGCTATTC
CAGAAGTAGTGAGGAGGCTTTTTTGGAGGCCTAGGCTTTTGCAAAAAGCTCCCCGTGGCACGACAGGTTT
CCCGACTGGAAAGCGGGCAGTGAGCGCAACGCAATTAATGTGAGTTAGCTCACTCATTAGGCACCCCAGG
CTTTACACTTTATGCTTCCGGCTCGTATGTTGTGTGGAATTGTGAGCGGATAACAATTTCACACAGGAAA
CAGCTATGACATGATTACGAATTTCACAAATAAAGCATTTTTTTCACTGCATTCTAGTTGTGGTTTGTCC
AAACTCATCAATGTATCTTATCATGTCTGGATCAACTGGATAACTCAAGCTAACCAAAATCATCCCAAAC
TTCCCACCCCATACCCTATTACCACTGCCAATTACCTGTGGTTTCATTTACTCTAAACCTGTGATTCCTC
TGAATTATTTTCATTTTAAAGAAATTGTATTTGTTAAATATGTACTACAAACTTAGTAGTTGGAAGGGCT
AATTCACTCCCAAAGAAGACAAGATATCCTTGATCTGTGGATCTACCACACACAAGGCTACTTCCCTGAT
TAGCAGAACTACACACCAGGGCCAGGGGTCAGATATCCACTGACCTTTGGATGGTGCTACAAGCTAGTAC
CAGTTGAGCCAGATAAGGTAGAAGAGGCCAATAAAGGAGAGAACACCAGCTTGTTACACCCTGTGAGCCT
GCATGGGATGGATGACCCGGAGAGAGAAGTGTTAGAGTGGAGGTTTGACAGCCGCCTAGCATTTCATCAC
GTGGCCCGAGAGCTGCATCCGGAGTACTTCAAGAACTGCTGATATCGAGCTTGCTACAAGGGACTTTCCG
CTGGGGACTTTCCAGGGAGGCGTGGCCTGGGCGGGACTGGGGAGTGGCGAGCCCTCAGATCCTGCATATA
AGCAGCTGCTTTTTGCCTGTACTGGGTCTCTCTGGTTAGACCAGATCTGAGCCTGGGAGCTCTCTGGCTA
ACTAGGGAACCCACTGCTTAAGCCTCAATAAAGCTTGCCTTGAGTGCTTCAAGTAGTGTGTGCCCGTCTG
TTGTGTGACTCTGGTAACTAGAGATCCCTCAGACCCTTTTAGTCAGTGTGGAAAATCTCTAGCAGTGGCG
CCCGAACAGGGACTTGAAAGCGAAAGGGAAACCAGAGGAGCTCTCTCGACGCAGGACTCGGCTTGCTGAA
GCGCGCACGGCAAGAGGCGAGGGGCGGCGACTGGTGAGTACGCCAAAAATTTTGACTAGCGGAGGCTAGA
AGGAGAGAGATGGGTGCGAGAGCGTCAGTATTAAGCGGGGGAGAATTAGATCGCGATGGGAAAAAATTCG
GTTAAGGCCAGGGGGAAAGAAAAAATATAAATTAAAACATATAGTATGGGCAAGCAGGGAGCTAGAACGA
TTCGCAGTTAATCCTGGCCTGTTAGAAACATCAGAAGGCTGTAGACAAATACTGGGACAGCTACAACCAT
CCCTTCAGACAGGATCAGAAGAACTTAGATCATTATATAATACAGTAGCAACCCTCTATTGTGTGCATCA
AAGGATAGAGATAAAAGACACCAAGGAAGCTTTAGACAAGATAGAGGAAGAGCAAAACAAAAGTAAGACC
ACCGCACAGCAAGCGGCCGGCCGCTGATCTTCAGACCTGGAGGAGGAGATATGAGGGACAATTGGAGAAG
TGAATTATATAAATATAAAGTAGTAAAAATTGAACCATTAGGAGTAGCACCCACCAAGGCAAAGAGAAGA
GTGGTGCAGAGAGAAAAAAGAGCAGTGGGAATAGGAGCTTTGTTCCTTGGGTTCTTGGGAGCAGCAGGAA
GCACTATGGGCGCAGCGTCAATGACGCTGACGGTACAGGCCAGACAATTATTGTCTGGTATAGTGCAGCA
GCAGAACAATTTGCTGAGGGCTATTGAGGCGCAACAGCATCTGTTGCAACTCACAGTCTGGGGCATCAAG
CAGCTCCAGGCAAGAATCCTGGCTGTGGAAAGATACCTAAAGGATCAACAGCTCCTGGGGATTTGGGGTT
GCTCTGGAAAACTCATTTGCACCACTGCTGTGCCTTGGAATGCTAGTTGGAGTAATAAATCTCTGGAACA
GATTTGGAATCACACGACCTGGATGGAGTGGGACAGAGAAATTAACAATTACACAAGCTTAATACACTCC
TTAATTGAAGAATCGCAAAACCAGCAAGAAAAGAATGAACAAGAATTATTGGAATTAGATAAATGGGCAA
GTTTGTGGAATTGGTTTAACATAACAAATTGGCTGTGGTATATAAAATTATTCATAATGATAGTAGGAGG
CTTGGTAGGTTTAAGAATAGTTTTTGCT
