>Addgene plasmid #116226 | pHAGE-DDX3X-E285K | depositor partial sequence | sequence record 219099 | insert
ATGAGTCATGTGGCAGTGGAAAATGCGCTCGGGCTGGACCAGCAGTTTGCTGGCCTAGACCTGAACTCTT
CAGATAATCAGAGTGGAGGAAGTACAGCCAGCAAAGGGCGCTATATTCCTCCTCATTTAAGGAACCGAGA
AGCTACTAAAGGTTTCTACGATAAAGACAGTTCAGGGTGGAGTTCTAGCAAAGATAAGGATGCGTATAGC
AGTTTTGGATCTCGTAGTGATTCAAGAGGGAAGTCTAGCTTCTTCAGTGATCGTGGAAGTGGATCAAGGG
GAAGGTTTGATGATCGTGGACGGAGTGATTACGATGGCATTGGCAGCCGTGGTGACAGAAGTGGCTTTGG
CAAATTTGAACGTGGTGGAAACAGTCGCTGGTGTGACAAATCAGATGAAGATGATTGGTCAAAACCACTC
CCACCAAGTGAACGCTTGGAACAGGAACTCTTTTCTGGAGGCAACACTGGGATTAATTTTGAGAAATACG
ATGACATTCCAGTTGAGGCAACAGGCAACAACTGTCCTCCACATATTGAAAGTTTCAGTGATGTTGAGAT
GGGAGAAATTATCATGGGAAACATTGAGCTTACTCGTTATACTCGCCCAACTCCAGTGCAAAAGCATGCT
ATTCCTATTATCAAAGAGAAAAGAGACTTGATGGCTTGTGCCCAAACAGGGTCTGGAAAAACTGCAGCAT
TTCTGTTGCCCATCTTGAGTCAGATTTATTCAGATGGTCCAGGCGAGGCTTTGAGGGCCATGAAGGAAAA
TGGAAGGTATGGGCGCCGCAAACAATACCCAATCTCCTTGGTATTAGCACCAACGAGAGAGTTGGCAGTA
CAGATCTACGAGAAAGCCAGAAAATTTTCATACCGATCTAGAGTTCGTCCTTGCGTGGTTTATGGTGGTG
CCGATATTGGTCAGCAGATTCGAGACTTGGAACGTGGATGCCATTTGTTAGTAGCCACTCCAGGACGTCT
AGTGGATATGATGGAAAGAGGAAAGATTGGATTAGACTTTTGCAAATACTTGGTGTTAGATGAAGCTGAT
CGGATGTTGGATATGGGGTTTGAGCCTCAGATTCGTAGAATAGTCGAACAAGATACTATGCCTCCAAAGG
GTGTCCGCCACACTATGATGTTTAGTGCTACTTTTCCTAAGGAAATACAGATGCTGGCTCGTGATTTCTT
AGATGAATATATCTTCTTGGCTGTAGGAAGAGTTGGCTCTACCTCTGAAAACATCACACAGAAAGTAGTT
TGGGTGGAAGAATCAGACAAACGGTCATTTCTGCTTGACCTCCTAAATGCAACAGGCAAGGATTCACTGA
CCTTAGTGTTTGTGGAGACCAAAAAGGGTGCAGATTCTCTGGAGGATTTCTTATACCATGAAGGATACGC
ATGTACCAGCATCCATGGAGACCGTTCTCAGAGGGATAGAGAAGAGGCCCTTCACCAGTTCCGCTCAGGA
AAAAGCCCAATTTTAGTGGCTACAGCAGTAGCAGCAAGAGGACTGGACATTTCAAATGTGAAACATGTTA
TCAATTTTGACTTGCCAAGTGATATTGAAGAATATGTACATCGTATTGGTCGTACGGGACGTGTAGGAAA
CCTTGGCCTGGCAACCTCATTCTTTAACGAGAGGAACATAAATATTACTAAGGATTTGTTGGATCTTCTT
GTTGAAGCTAAACAAGAAGTGCCGTCTTGGTTAGAAAACATGGCTTATGAACACCACTACAAGGGTAGCA
GTCGTGGACGTTCTAAGAGTAGCAGATTTAGTGGAGGGTTTGGTGCCAGAGACTACCGACAAAGTAGCGG
TGCCAGCAGTTCCAGCTTCAGCAGCAGCCGCGCAAGCAGCAGCCGCAGTGGCGGAGGTGGCCACGGTAGC
AGCAGAGGATTTGGTGGAGGTGGCTATGGAGGCTTTTACAACAGTGATGGATATGGAGGAAATTATAACT
CCCAGGGGGTTGACTGGTGGGGTAACTGA
